>Addgene plasmid #231911 | pcDNA3.1 Cas9-P2A-dTomato-PS9 | addgene full sequence | sequence record 462176 | Addgene NGS Result
CAGATATACGCGTTGACATTGATTATTGACTAGTTATTAATAGTAATCAATTACGGGGTCATTAGTTCAT
AGCCCATATATGGAGTTCCGCGTTACATAACTTACGGTAAATGGCCCGCCTGGCTGACCGCCCAACGACC
CCCGCCCATTGACGTCAATAATGACGTATGTTCCCATAGTAACGCCAATAGGGACTTTCCATTGACGTCA
ATGGGTGGAGTATTTACGGTAAACTGCCCACTTGGCAGTACATCAAGTGTATCATATGCCAAGTACGCCC
CCTATTGACGTCAATGACGGTAAATGGCCCGCCTGGCATTATGCCCAGTACATGACCTTATGGGACTTTC
CTACTTGGCAGTACATCTACGTATTAGTCATCGCTATTACCATGGTGATGCGGTTTTGGCAGTACATCAA
TGGGCGTGGATAGCGGTTTGACTCACGGGGATTTCCAAGTCTCCACCCCATTGACGTCAATGGGAGTTTG
TTTTGGCACCAAAATCAACGGGACTTTCCAAAATGTCGTAACAACTCCGCCCCATTGACGCAAATGGGCG
GTAGGCGTGTACGGTGGGAGGTCTATATAAGCAGAGCTCTCTGGCTAACTAGAGAACCCACTGCTTACTG
GCTTATCGAAATTAATACGACTCACTATAGGGAGACCGCCACCATGGACAAGAAGTACAGCATCGGCCTG
GACATCGGCACCAACTCTGTGGGCTGGGCCGTGATCACCGACGAGTACAAGGTGCCCAGCAAGAAATTCA
AGGTGCTGGGCAACACCGACCGGCACAGCATCAAGAAGAACCTGATCGGAGCCCTGCTGTTCGACAGCGG
CGAAACAGCCGAGGCCACCCGGCTGAAGAGAACCGCCAGAAGAAGATACACCAGACGGAAGAACCGGATC
TGCTATCTGCAAGAGATCTTCAGCAACGAGATGGCCAAGGTGGACGACAGCTTCTTCCACAGACTGGAAG
AGTCCTTCCTGGTGGAAGAGGATAAGAAGCACGAGCGGCACCCCATCTTCGGCAACATCGTGGACGAGGT
GGCCTACCACGAGAAGTACCCCACCATCTACCACCTGAGAAAGAAACTGGTGGACAGCACCGACAAGGCC
GACCTGCGGCTGATCTATCTGGCCCTGGCCCACATGATCAAGTTCCGGGGCCACTTCCTGATCGAGGGCG
ACCTGAACCCCGACAACAGCGACGTGGACAAGCTGTTCATCCAGCTGGTGCAGACCTACAACCAGCTGTT
CGAGGAAAACCCCATCAACGCCAGCGGCGTGGACGCCAAGGCCATCCTGTCTGCCAGACTGAGCAAGAGC
AGACGGCTGGAAAATCTGATCGCCCAGCTGCCCGGCGAGAAGAAGAATGGCCTGTTCGGAAACCTGATTG
CCCTGAGCCTGGGCCTGACCCCCAACTTCAAGAGCAACTTCGACCTGGCCGAGGATGCCAAACTGCAGCT
GAGCAAGGACACCTACGACGACGACCTGGACAACCTGCTGGCCCAGATCGGCGACCAGTACGCCGACCTG
TTTCTGGCCGCCAAGAACCTGTCCGACGCCATCCTGCTGAGCGACATCCTGAGAGTGAACACCGAGATCA
CCAAGGCCCCCCTGAGCGCCTCTATGATCAAGAGATACGACGAGCACCACCAGGACCTGACCCTGCTGAA
AGCTCTCGTGCGGCAGCAGCTGCCTGAGAAGTACAAAGAGATTTTCTTCGACCAGAGCAAGAACGGCTAC
GCCGGCTACATTGACGGCGGAGCCAGCCAGGAAGAGTTCTACAAGTTCATCAAGCCCATCCTGGAAAAGA
TGGACGGCACCGAGGAACTGCTCGTGAAGCTGAACAGAGAGGACCTGCTGCGGAAGCAGCGGACCTTCGA
CAACGGCAGCATCCCCCACCAGATCCACCTGGGAGAGCTGCACGCCATTCTGCGGCGGCAGGAAGATTTT
TACCCATTCCTGAAGGACAACCGGGAAAAGATCGAGAAGATCCTGACCTTCCGCATCCCCTACTACGTGG
GCCCTCTGGCCAGGGGAAACAGCAGATTCGCCTGGATGACCAGAAAGAGCGAGGAAACCATCACCCCCTG
GAACTTCGAGGAAGTGGTGGACAAGGGCGCTTCCGCCCAGAGCTTCATCGAGCGGATGACCAACTTCGAT
AAGAACCTGCCCAACGAGAAGGTGCTGCCCAAGCACAGCCTGCTGTACGAGTACTTCACCGTGTATAACG
AGCTGACCAAAGTGAAATACGTGACCGAGGGAATGAGAAAGCCCGCCTTCCTGAGCGGCGAGCAGAAAAA
GGCCATCGTGGACCTGCTGTTCAAGACCAACCGGAAAGTGACCGTGAAGCAGCTGAAAGAGGACTACTTC
AAGAAAATCGAGTGCTTCGACTCCGTGGAAATCTCCGGCGTGGAAGATCGGTTCAACGCCTCCCTGGGCA
CATACCACGATCTGCTGAAAATTATCAAGGACAAGGACTTCCTGGACAATGAGGAAAACGAGGACATTCT
GGAAGATATCGTGCTGACCCTGACACTGTTTGAGGACAGAGAGATGATCGAGGAACGGCTGAAAACCTAT
GCCCACCTGTTCGACGACAAAGTGATGAAGCAGCTGAAGCGGCGGAGATACACCGGCTGGGGCAGGCTGA
GCCGGAAGCTGATCAACGGCATCCGGGACAAGCAGTCCGGCAAGACAATCCTGGATTTCCTGAAGTCCGA
CGGCTTCGCCAACAGAAACTTCATGCAGCTGATCCACGACGACAGCCTGACCTTTAAAGAGGACATCCAG
AAAGCCCAGGTGTCCGGCCAGGGCGATAGCCTGCACGAGCACATTGCCAATCTGGCCGGCAGCCCCGCCA
TTAAGAAGGGCATCCTGCAGACAGTGAAGGTGGTGGACGAGCTCGTGAAAGTGATGGGCCGGCACAAGCC
CGAGAACATCGTGATCGAAATGGCCAGAGAGAACCAGACCACCCAGAAGGGACAGAAGAACAGCCGCGAG
AGAATGAAGCGGATCGAAGAGGGCATCAAAGAGCTGGGCAGCCAGATCCTGAAAGAACACCCCGTGGAAA
ACACCCAGCTGCAGAACGAGAAGCTGTACCTGTACTACCTGCAGAATGGGCGGGATATGTACGTGGACCA
GGAACTGGACATCAACCGGCTGTCCGACTACGATGTGGACCATATCGTGCCTCAGAGCTTTCTGAAGGAC
GACTCCATCGACAACAAGGTGCTGACCAGAAGCGACAAGAACCGGGGCAAGAGCGACAACGTGCCCTCCG
AAGAGGTCGTGAAGAAGATGAAGAACTACTGGCGGCAGCTGCTGAACGCCAAGCTGATTACCCAGAGAAA
GTTCGACAATCTGACCAAGGCCGAGAGAGGCGGCCTGAGCGAACTGGATAAGGCCGGCTTCATCAAGAGA
CAGCTGGTGGAAACCCGGCAGATCACAAAGCACGTGGCACAGATCCTGGACTCCCGGATGAACACTAAGT
ACGACGAGAATGACAAGCTGATCCGGGAAGTGAAAGTGATCACCCTGAAGTCCAAGCTGGTGTCCGATTT
CCGGAAGGATTTCCAGTTTTACAAAGTGCGCGAGATCAACAACTACCACCACGCCCACGACGCCTACCTG
AACGCCGTCGTGGGAACCGCCCTGATCAAAAAGTACCCTAAGCTGGAAAGCGAGTTCGTGTACGGCGACT
ACAAGGTGTACGACGTGCGGAAGATGATCGCCAAGAGCGAGCAGGAAATCGGCAAGGCTACCGCCAAGTA
CTTCTTCTACAGCAACATCATGAACTTTTTCAAGACCGAGATTACCCTGGCCAACGGCGAGATCCGGAAG
CGGCCTCTGATCGAGACAAACGGCGAAACCGGGGAGATCGTGTGGGATAAGGGCCGGGATTTTGCCACCG
TGCGGAAAGTGCTGAGCATGCCCCAAGTGAATATCGTGAAAAAGACCGAGGTGCAGACAGGCGGCTTCAG
CAAAGAGTCTATCCTGCCCAAGAGGAACAGCGATAAGCTGATCGCCAGAAAGAAGGACTGGGACCCTAAG
AAGTACGGCGGCTTCGACAGCCCCACCGTGGCCTATTCTGTGCTGGTGGTGGCCAAAGTGGAAAAGGGCA
AGTCCAAGAAACTGAAGAGTGTGAAAGAGCTGCTGGGGATCACCATCATGGAAAGAAGCAGCTTCGAGAA
GAATCCCATCGACTTTCTGGAAGCCAAGGGCTACAAAGAAGTGAAAAAGGACCTGATCATCAAGCTGCCT
AAGTACTCCCTGTTCGAGCTGGAAAACGGCCGGAAGAGAATGCTGGCCTCTGCCGGCGAACTGCAGAAGG
GAAACGAACTGGCCCTGCCCTCCAAATATGTGAACTTCCTGTACCTGGCCAGCCACTATGAGAAGCTGAA
GGGCTCCCCCGAGGATAATGAGCAGAAACAGCTGTTTGTGGAACAGCACAAGCACTACCTGGACGAGATC
ATCGAGCAGATCAGCGAGTTCTCCAAGAGAGTGATCCTGGCCGACGCTAATCTGGACAAAGTGCTGTCCG
CCTACAACAAGCACCGGGATAAGCCCATCAGAGAGCAGGCCGAGAATATCATCCACCTGTTTACCCTGAC
CAATCTGGGAGCCCCTGCCGCCTTCAAGTACTTTGACACCACCATCGACCGGAAGAGGTACACCAGCACC
AAAGAGGTGCTGGACGCCACCCTGATCCACCAGAGCATCACCGGCCTGTACGAGACACGGATCGACCTGT
CTCAGCTGGGAGGCGACAAGCGTCCTGCTGCTACTAAGAAAGCTGGTCAAGCTAAGAAAAAGAAAGCTAG
CGGCAGCGGCGCCACCAACTTCAGCCTGCTGAAGCAGGCCGGCGACGTGGAGGAGAACCCCGGCCCCGTT
AACATGGTGAGCAAGGGCGAGGAGGTCATCAAGGAGTTCATGCGCTTCAAGGTGCGCATGGAGGGCTCCA
TGAACGGCCACGAGTTCGAGATCGAGGGCAAGGGCGAGGGCCGCCCCTACGAGGGCACCCAGACCGCCAA
GCTGAAGGTGACCAAGGGCGGCCCCCTGCCCTTCGCCTGGGACATCCTGTCCCCCCAGTTCATGTACGGC
TCCAAGGCGTACGTGAAGCACCCCGCCGACATCCCCGATTACAAGAAGCTGTCCTTCCCCGAGGGCTTCA
AGTGGGAGCGCGTGATGAACTTCGAGGACGGCGGTCTGGTGACCGTGACCCAGGACTCCTCCCTGCAGGA
CGGCACGCTGATCTACAAGGTGAAGATGCGCGGCACCAACTTCCCCCCCGACGGCCCCGTAATGCAGAAG
AAGACCATGGGCTGGGAGGCCTCCACCGAGCGCCTGTACCCCCGCGACGGCGTGCTGAAGGGCGAGATCC
ACCAGGCCCTGAAGCTGAAGGACGGCGGCCACTACCTGGTGGAGTTCAAGACCATCTACATGGCCAAGAA
GCCCGTGCAACTGCCCGGCTACTACTACGTGGACACCAAGCTGGACATCACCTCCCACAACGAGGACTAC
ACCATCGTGGAACAGTACGAGCGCTCCGAGGGCCGCCACCACCTGTTCCTGTACGGCATGGACGAGCTGT
ACAAGTAAGGAGATATAGATCTCTGTAGGTCCCAAACAAGCTAGTCTTAATGGAGTCACATTAATTGGAG
AAGCCGTAAAAACACAGTTCAATTATTATAAGAAAGTTGATGGTGTTGTCCAACAATTACCTGAAACTTA
CTTTACTCAGAGTAGAAATTTACAAGAATTTAAACCCAGGAGTCAAATGGAAATTGATTTCTTAGAATTA
GCTATGGATGAATTCATTGAACGGTATAAATTAGAAGGCTATGCCTTCGAACATATCGTTTATGGAGATT
TTAGTCATAGTCAGTTAGGTGGTTTACATCTACTGATTGGACTAGCTAAACGTTTTAAGGAATCACCTTT
TGAATTAGAAGATTTTATTCCTATGGACAGTACAGTTAAAAACTATTTCATAACAGATGCGCAAACAGGT
TCATCTAAGTGTGTGTGTTCTGTTATTGATTTATTACTTGATGATTTTGTTGAAATAATAAAATCCCAAG
ATTTATCTGTAGTTTCTAAGGTTGTCAAAGTGACTATTGACTATACAGAAATTTCATTTATGCTTTGGTG
TAAAGATGGCCATGTAGAAACATTTTACCCAAAATTACAATCTAGTCAAGCGTGGCAACCGGGTGTTGCT
ATGCCTAATCTTTACAAAATGCAAAGAATGCTATTAGAAAAGTGTGACCTTCAAAATTATGGTGATAGTG
CAACATTACCTAAAGGCATAATGATGAATGTCGCAAAATATACTCAACTGTGTCAATATTTAAACACATT
AACATTAGCTGTACCCTATAATATGAGAGTTATACATTTTGGTGCTGGTTCTGATAAAGGAGTTGCACCA
GGTACAGCTGTTTTAAGACAGTGGTTGCCTACGGGTACGCTGCTTGTCGATTCAGATCTTAATGACTTTG
TCTCTGATGCAGATTCAACTTTGATTGGTGATTGTGCAACTGTACATACAGCTAATAAATGGGATCTCAT
TATTAGTGATATGTACGACCCTAAGACTAAAAATGTTACAAAAGAAAATGACTCTAAAGAGGGTTTTTTC
ACTTACATTTGTGGGTTTATACAACAAAAGCTAGCTCTTGGAGGTTCCGTGGCTATAAAGATAGATCCCA
ACTCCATAAGTGTGTCGACATATAAGGATCCACTCGACGACTCGACAATCAACCTCTGGATTACAAAATT
TGTGAAAGATTGACTGGTATTCTTAACTATGTTGCTCCTTTTACGCTATGTGGATACGCTGCTTTAATGC
CTTTGTATCATGCTATTGCTTCCCGTATGGCTTTCATTTTCTCCTCCTTGTATAAATCCTGGTTGCTGTC
TCTTTATGAGGAGTTGTGGCCCGTTGTCAGGCAACGTGGCGTGGTGTGCACTGTGTTTGCTGACGCAACC
CCCACTGGTTGGGGCATTGCCACCACCTGTCAGCTCCTTTCCGGGACTTTCGCTTTCCCCCTCCCTATTG
CCACGGCGGAACTCATCGCCGCCTGCCTTGCCCGCTGCTGGACAGGGGCTCGGCTGTTGGGCACTGACAA
TTCCGTGGTGTTGTCGGGGAAGCTGACGTCCTTTCCATGGCTGCTCGCCTGTGTTGCCACCTGGATTCTG
CGCGGGACGTCCTTCTGCTACGTCCCTTCGGCCCTCAATCCAGCGGACCTTCCTTCCCGCGGCCTGCTGC
CGGCTCTGCGGCCTCTTCCGCATCTTCGCCTTCGCCCTCAGACGAGTCGGATCTCCCTTTGGGCCGCCTC
CCCGCCTGGAATTAATTCGAGCTCGGTACCTTGATTCTCGAGTCTAGAGGGCCCGTTTAAACCCGCTGAT
CAGCCTCGACTGTGCCTTCTAGTTGCCAGCCATCTGTTGTTTGCCCCTCCCCCGTGCCTTCCTTGACCCT
GGAAGGTGCCACTCCCACTGTCCTTTCCTAATAAAATGAGGAAATTGCATCGCATTGTCTGAGTAGGTGT
CATTCTATTCTGGGGGGTGGGGTGGGGCAGGACAGCAAGGGGGAGGATTGGGAAGACAATAGCAGGCATG
CTGGGGATGCGGTGGGCTCTATGGCTTCTGAGGCGGAAAGAACCAGCTGGGGCTCTAGGGGGTATCCCC
[124 nt withheld, positions 7700-7823]
C
[91 nt withheld, positions 7825-7915]
A
[49 nt withheld, positions 7917-7965]
CCTTTGACGTTGGAGTCCACGTTCTTT
[37 nt withheld, positions 7993-8029]
ACCCTATCTCGGTCTATTCTTTTGATTTATAAGGGATTTTGCCGATTTCGGCCTATTGGTTAAAAAATGA
GCTGATTTAACAAAAATTTAACGCGAATTAATTCTGTGGAATGTGTGTCAGTTAGGGTGTGGAAAGTCCC
CAGGCTCCCCAGCAGGCAGAAGTATGCAAAGCATGCATCTCAATTAGTCAGCAACCAGGTGTGGAAAGTC
CCCAGGCTCCCCAGCAGGCAGAAGTATGCAAAGCATGCATCTCAATTAGTCAGCAACCATAGTCCCGCCC
CTAACTCCGCCCATCCCGCCCCTAACTCCGCCCAGTTCCGCCCATTCTCCGCCCCATGGCTGACTAATTT
TTTTTATTTATGCAGAGGCCGAGGCCGCCTCTGCCTCTGAGCTATTCCAGAAGTAGTGAGGAGGCTTTTT
TGGAGGCCTAGGCTTTTGCAAAAAGCTCCCGGGAGCTTGTATATCCATTTTCGGATCTGATCAAGAGACA
GGATGAGGATCGTTTCGCATGATTGAACAAGATGGATTGCACGCAGGTTCTCCGGCCGCTTGGGTGGAGA
GGCTATTCGGCTATGACTGGGCACAACAGACAATCGGCTGCTCTGATGCCGCCGTGTTCCGGCTGTCAGC
GCAGGGGCGCCCGGTTCTTTTTGTCAAGACCGACCTGTCCGGTGCCCTGAATGAACTGCAGGACGAGGCA
GCGCGGCTATCGTGGCTGGCCACGACGGGCGTTCCTTGCGCAGCTGTGCTCGACGTTGTCACTGAAGCGG
GAAGGGACTGGCTGCTATTGGGCGAAGTGCCGGGGCAGGATCTCCTGTCATCTCACCTTGCTCCTGCCGA
GAAAGTATCCATCATGGCTGATGCAATGCGGCGGCTGCATACGCTTGATCCGGCTACCTGCCCATTCGAC
CACCAAGCGAAACATCGCATCGAGCGAGCACGTACTCGGATGGAAGCCGGTCTTGTCGATCAGGATGATC
TGGACGAAGAGCATCAGGGGCTCGCGCCAGCCGAACTGTTCGCCAGGCTCAAGGCGCGCATGCCCGACGG
CGAGGATCTCGTCGTGACCCATGGCGATGCCTGCTTGCCGAATATCATGGTGGAAAATGGCCGCTTTTCT
GGATTCATCGACTGTGGCCGGCTGGGTGTGGCGGACCGCTATCAGGACATAGCGTTGGCTACCCGTGATA
TTGCTGAAGAGCTTGGCGGCGAATGGGCTGACCGCTTCCTCGTGCTTTACGGTATCGCCGCTCCCGATTC
GCAGCGCATCGCCTTCTATCGCCTTCTTGACGAGTTCTTCTGAGCGGGACTCTGGGGTTCGAAATGACCG
ACCAAGCGACGCCCAACCTGCCATCACGAGATTTCGATTCCACCGCCGCCTTCTATGAAAGGTTGGGCTT
CGGAATCGTTTTCCGGGACGCCGGCTGGATGATCCTCCAGCGCGGGGATCTCATGCTGGAGTTCTTCGCC
CACCCCAACTTGTTTATTGCAGCTTATAATGGTTACAAATAAAGCAATAGCATCACAAATTTCACAAATA
AAGCATTTTTTTCACTGCATTCTAGTTGTGGTTTGTCCAAACTCATCAATGTATCTTATCATGTCTGTAT
ACCCTCCACCTCTAGCTAGAGCTTGGCGTAATCATGGTCATAGCTGTTTCCTGTGTGAAATTGTTATCCG
CTCACAATTCCACACAACATACGAGCCGGAAGCATAAAGTGTAAAGCCTGGGGTGCCTAATGAGTGAGCT
AACTCACATTAATTGCGTTGCGCTCACTGCCCGCTTTCCAGTCGGGAAACCTGTCGTGCCAGCTGCATTA
ATGAATCGGCCAACGCGCGGGGAGAGGCGGTTTGCGTATTGGGCGCTCTTCCGCTTCCTCGCTCACTGAC
TCGCTGCGCTCGGTCGTTCGGCTGCGGCGAGCGGTATCAGCTCACTCAAAGGCGGTAATACGGTTATCCA
CAGAATCAGGGGATAACGCAGGAAAGAACATGTGAGCAAAAGGCCAGCAAAAGGCCAGGAACCGTAAAAA
GGCCGCGTTGCTGGCGTTTTTCCATAGGCTCCGCCCCCCTGACGAGCATCACAAAAATCGACGCTCAAGT
CAGAGGTGGCGAAACCCGACAGGACTATAAAGATACCAGGCGTTTCCCCCTGGAAGCTCCCTCGTGCGCT
CTCCTGTTCCGACCCTGCCGCTTACCGGATACCTGTCCGCCTTTCTCCCTTCGGGAAGCGTGGCGCTTTC
TCATAGCTCACGCTGTAGGTATCTCAGTTCGGTGTAGGTCGTTCGCTCCAAGCTGGGCTGTGTGCACGAA
CCCCCCGTTCAGCCCGACCGCTGCGCCTTATCCGGTAACTATCGTCTTGAGTCCAACCCGGTAAGACACG
ACTTATCGCCACTGGCAGCAGCCACTGGTAACAGGATTAGCAGAGCGAGGTATGTAGGCGGTGCTACAGA
GTTCTTGAAGTGGTGGCCTAACTACGGCTACACTAGAAGAACAGTATTTGGTATCTGCGCTCTGCTGAAG
CCAGTTACCTTCGGAAAAAGAGTTGGTAGCTCTTGATCCGGCAAACAAACCACCGCTGGTAGCGGTGGTT
TTTTTGTTTGCAAGCAGCAGATTACGCGCAGAAAAAAAGGATCTCAAGAAGATCCTTTGATCTTTTCTAC
GGGGTCTGACGCTCAGTGGAACGAAAACTCACGTTAAGGGATTTTGGTCATGAGATTATCAAAAAGGATC
TTCACCTAGATCCTTTTAAATTAAAAATGAAGTTTTAAATCAATCTAAAGTATATATGAGTAAACTTGGT
CTGACAGTTACCAATGCTTAATCAGTGAGGCACCTATCTCAGCGATCTGTCTATTTCGTTCATCCATAGT
TGCCTGACTCCCCGTCGTGTAGATAACTACGATACGGGAGGGCTTACCATCTGGCCCCAGTGCTGCAATG
ATACCGCGAGACCCACGCTCACCGGCTCCAGATTTATCAGCAATAAACCAGCCAGCCGGAAGGGCCGAGC
GCAGAAGTGGTCCTGCAACTTTATCCGCCTCCATCCAGTCTATTAATTGTTGCCGGGAAGCTAGAGTAAG
TAGTTCGCCAGTTAATAGTTTGCGCAACGTTGTTGCCATTGCTACAGGCATCGTGGTGTCACGCTCGTCG
TTTGGTATGGCTTCATTCAGCTCCGGTTCCCAACGATCAAGGCGAGTTACATGATCCCCCATGTTGTGCA
AAAAAGCGGTTAGCTCCTTCGGTCCTCCGATCGTTGTCAGAAGTAAGTTGGCCGCAGTGTTATCACTCAT
GGTTATGGCAGCACTGCATAATTCTCTTACTGTCATGCCATCCGTAAGATGCTTTTCTGTGACTGGTGAG
TACTCAACCAAGTCATTCTGAGAATAGTGTATGCGGCGACCGAGTTGCTCTTGCCCGGCGTCAATACGGG
ATAATACCGCGCCACATAGCAGAACTTTAAAAGTGCTCATCATTGGAAAACGTTCTTCGGGGCGAAAACT
CTCAAGGATCTTACCGCTGTTGAGATCCAGTTCGATGTAACCCACTCGTGCACCCAACTGATCTTCAGCA
TCTTTTACTTTCACCAGCGTTTCTGGGTGAGCAAAAACAGGAAGGCAAAATGCCGCAAAAAAGGGAATAA
GGGCGACACGGAAATGTTGAATACTCATACTCTTCCTTTTTCAATATTATTGAAGCATTTATCAGGGTTA
TTGTCTCATGAGCGGATACATATTTGAATGTATTTAGAAAAATAAACAAATAGGGGTTCCGCGCACATTT
CCCCGAAAAGTGCCACCTGACCTCCACGGATCGGGAGATCTCCCGATCCCCTATGGTGCACTCTCAGTAC
AATCTGCTCTGATGCCGCATAGTTAAGCCAGTATCTGCTCCCTGCTTGTGTGTTGGAGGTCGCTGAGTAG
TGCGCGAGCAAAATTTAAGCTACAACAAGGCAAGGCTTGACCGACAATTGCATGAAGAATCTGCTTAGGG
TTAGGCGTTTTGCGCTGCTTCGCGATGTACGGGC
Features (pLannotate 1.2.2; 23 found; start..end, strand, type, name):
     15..394     +  enhancer       CMV enhancer: human cytomegalovirus immediate early enhancer
    395..598     +  promoter       CMV promoter: human cytomegalovirus (CMV) immediate early promoter
    594..627     +  LTR            5' LTR (truncated) (fragment): truncated 5' long terminal repeat (LTR) from HIV-1
    643..661     +  promoter       T7 promoter: promoter for bacteriophage T7 RNA polymerase
    674..4777    +  CDS            Cas9: Cas9 (Csn1) endonuclease from the Streptococcus pyogenes Type II CRISPR/Cas system generates RNA-guided double strand breaks in DNA
   4904..5605    +  CDS            dTomato: dimeric variant of DsRed fluorescent protein (Shaner et al., 2004) mammalian codon-optimized
   5655..6713    +  CDS            rep (fragment): R1AB_CVPFS - Protein inferred from homology: Swiss-Prot protein existence level 3. NendoU is a Mn(2+)-dependent, uridylate-specific enzyme, which leaves 2'-3'-cyclic phosphates 5' to the cleaved bond. From Porcine transmissible gastroenteritis coronavirus (strain FS772/70) (TGEV).
   6767..7355    +  misc_feature   WPRE: woodchuck hepatitis virus posttranscriptional regulatory element
   7430..7654    +  polyA_signal   bGH poly(A) signal: bovine growth hormone polyadenylation signal
   7658..7679    +  promoter       SV40 promoter (fragment): SV40 enhancer and early promoter
   7700..8128    +  rep_origin     f1 ori (sequence partly withheld): f1 bacteriophage origin of replication; arrow indicates direction of (+) strand synthesis
   8142..8471    +  promoter       SV40 promoter: SV40 enhancer and early promoter
   8538..9329    +  CDS            neo: KKA2_KLEPN - Also known as kan, nptII. Experimental evidence at protein level: Swiss-Prot protein existence level 1. Resistance to kanamycin, neomycin, paromomycin, ribostamycin, butirosin and gentamicin B. From Klebsiella pneumoniae.
   9353..9511    +  CDS            ble (fragment): BLE_KLEPN - Experimental evidence at protein level: Swiss-Prot protein existence level 1. Binding protein with a strong affinity to the bleomycin family of antibiotics. Binds to CL990; an antimitotic-antibiotic compound. From Klebsiella pneumoniae.
   9506..9627    +  polyA_signal   SV40 poly(A) signal: SV40 polyadenylation signal
   9698..9720    -  protein_bind   lac operator (fragment): The lac repressor binds to the lac operator to inhibit transcription in E. coli. This inhibition can be relieved by adding lactose or isopropyl-β-D-thiogalactopyranoside (IPTG). lac repressor encoded by lacI
   9724..9754    -  promoter       lac promoter: promoter for the E. coli lac operon
   9769..9790    -  protein_bind   CAP binding site: CAP binding activates transcription in the presence of cAMP. E. coli catabolite activator protein
   9803..9895    -  CDS            lacI (fragment): lac repressor; lacI; The lac repressor binds to the lac operator to inhibit transcription in E. coli. This inhibition can be relieved by adding lactose or isopropyl-β-D-thiogalactopyranoside (IPTG).
  10078..10666   -  rep_origin     ori: high-copy-number ColE1/pMB1/pBR322/pUC origin of replication
  10837..11697   -  CDS            AmpR: β-lactamase; bla; confers resistance to ampicillin, carbenicillin, and related antibiotics
  11698..11802   -  promoter       AmpR promoter: bla
  11861..11913   -  misc_feature   bom (fragment): basis of mobility region from pBR322
