[The description below was written by a language model from this plasmid's Addgene catalogue record and pLannotate feature annotations shown in this document.]
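Description:
pcDNA3.1 Cas9-P2A-dTomato-PS9 is a roughly 12 kb mammalian expression and CRISPR plasmid built on the pcDNA3.1 backbone. It supplies a cargo transcript for packaging into SARS-CoV-2 virus-like particles (VLPs). In bacteria it is maintained as a high-copy plasmid through a ColE1/pUC-type origin and selected with ampicillin via the β-lactamase gene. An f1 origin is also present. The backbone carries an SV40 promoter-driven neomycin phosphotransferase cassette with an SV40 polyadenylation signal, which could in principle allow G418 selection of transfected mammalian cells, although the record does not describe this use.

The payload is a single transcription unit driven by the CMV enhancer and immediate-early promoter, with a T7 promoter just upstream of the coding region. It encodes Streptococcus pyogenes Cas9 followed by dTomato. According to the insert name the two are joined by a P2A self-cleaving peptide, so one mRNA yields both the nuclease and a red fluorescent reporter; the P2A itself is not annotated in the feature table. Downstream of dTomato lies a segment of about 1 kb that the automated annotation matches by homology to a coronavirus replicase (NendoU region). By its position, this most likely corresponds to the 'PS9' SARS-CoV-2 packaging signal named in the record, placed in the 3' untranslated region. A WPRE, which enhances transcript expression, and the bGH polyadenylation signal complete the cassette.

The PS9 element is intended to direct incorporation of the Cas9-dTomato mRNA into VLPs, which requires SARS-CoV-2 structural proteins not encoded on this plasmid. The particles can then deliver the editing nuclease mRNA to target cells, with dTomato fluorescence reporting delivery. No guide RNA cassette is annotated.
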