Addgene plasmid #231911: pcDNA3.1 Cas9-P2A-dTomato-PS9
Purpose: For packaging spCas9, dTomato mRNA into SARS-CoV-2 virus-like particles (VLPs) with a 'PS9' packaging signal
Depositing lab: Sriram Neelamegham. Depositing organization: University at Buffalo (SUNY Buffalo). Publication: Tuning the tropism and infectivity of SARS-CoV-2 virus-like particles for mRNA delivery. Yang Q, Davidson BA, Pajic P, Chen X, Gokcumen O, Gao M, Neelamegham S. Nucleic Acids Res. 2025 Feb 27;53(5):gkaf133. doi: 10.1093/nar/gkaf133. PubMed 40037714.
Backbone
  Vector backbone: pcDNA3.1
  Vector type: Mammalian Expression, CRISPR
Growth in bacteria
  Bacterial resistance: Ampicillin, 100 μg/mL
  Growth temperature: 37°C
  Growth strain: NEB Stable
  Copy number: High Copy
Gene/Insert
  Gene/Insert name: Cas9-P2A-dTomato
  Species: S. pyogenes
  Promoter: CMV
  Cloning method: Other
Resource information
  A portion of this plasmid was derived from a plasmid made by: Jennifer Doudna, Plasmid Luc-PS9 (Addgene # 177942); Sriram Neelamegham, Plasmid SiC-V1 (Addgene # 133041)
Terms and licenses: Academic/Nonprofit Terms; Industry Terms: Not Available to Industry
How to cite: pcDNA3.1 Cas9-P2A-dTomato-PS9 was a gift from Sriram Neelamegham (Addgene plasmid # 231911 ; http://n2t.net/addgene:231911 ; RRID:Addgene_231911)
